Addgene plasmid #186881: pTRE3G-human cGASdeltaN-OMM
Purpose: Doxycycline-dependent expression of human cGAS gene in mammalian cells by retroviral transduction
Depositing lab: Jonathan Kagan. Depositing organization: Boston Children's Hospital. Publication: Species-specific self-DNA detection mechanisms by mammalian cyclic GMP-AMP synthases. Mosallanejad K, Kennedy SN, Bahleda KM, Slavik KM, Zhou W, Govande AA, Hancks DC, Kranzusch PJ, Kagan JC. Sci Immunol. 2023 Jan 20;8(79):eabp9765. doi: 10.1126/sciimmunol.abp9765. Epub 2023 Jan 20. PubMed 36662885.
Backbone
  Vector backbone: pRetroX-TRE3G Vector
  Backbone manufacturer: Takara Bio
  Backbone size w/o insert (bp): 6600
  Vector type: Retroviral
  Selectable markers: Puromycin
Growth in bacteria
  Bacterial resistance: Ampicillin, 100 μg/mL
  Growth temperature: 37°C
  Growth strain: NEB Stable
  Copy number: High Copy
Gene/Insert
  Gene/Insert name: Human cGAS truncation mutant (160-522 a.a.) with C-terminal MAVS transmembrane domain (503-541 a.a.) fusion (alt names: cGAS; cGASdeltaN)
  Species: H. sapiens (human), Synthetic
  Insert size (bp): 1215
  Mutation: N-terminal truncation, MAVS transmembrane domain fusion
  Entrez Gene: Adamts1 (a.k.a. ADAM-TS1, ADAMTS, ADAMTS-1, C3-C5, METH-1, METH1)
  Promoter: TRE3G
  Cloning method: Ligation Independent Cloning
  Sequencing primers: 5′ pCEP_Fw (agagctcgtttagtgaaccg); 3′ MSCV_Rv (cagcggggctgctaaagcgcatgc)
Terms and licenses: Academic/Nonprofit Terms; Industry Terms: Not Available to Industry
Depositor comments: Contains Kozak sequence (gccacc) before start codon. OMM: Outer Mitochondrial Membrane. Please visit https://www.biorxiv.org/content/10.1101/2022.03.09.483681v2 for bioRxiv preprint.
How to cite: pTRE3G-human cGASdeltaN-OMM was a gift from Jonathan Kagan (Addgene plasmid # 186881 ; http://n2t.net/addgene:186881 ; RRID:Addgene_186881)
