[The description below was written by a language model from this plasmid's Addgene catalogue record and pLannotate feature annotations shown in this document.]
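Description:
pTRE3G-human cGASdeltaN-OMM is a self-inactivating gammaretroviral transfer vector built on the pRetroX-TRE3G backbone, designed for doxycycline-dependent expression of a relocalised human cGAS variant in mammalian cells after retroviral transduction. In bacteria it is maintained as a high-copy plasmid through a ColE1/pUC-type origin with ampicillin resistance (AmpR). The sequenced record is about 7.8 kb. The viral portion begins with a CMV enhancer/promoter fused to a truncated 5' LTR, which drives production of genomic RNA in packaging cells. This is followed by a packaging signal and a truncated gag segment lacking its start codon, elements that support encapsidation. A U3-deleted 3' LTR closes the proviral unit, so LTR promoter activity is lost after integration and expression depends on the internal promoters.

The payload sits under the TRE3G(V) promoter, a third-generation Tet-responsive promoter that is activated when the Tet-On 3G transactivator binds in the presence of doxycycline. The transactivator is not encoded here and must be supplied separately. The insert, preceded by a Kozak sequence, encodes human cGAS lacking its N-terminal region (residues 160–522) fused at the C terminus to the MAVS transmembrane domain (residues 503–541). As the "OMM" in the name indicates, this anchor targets the protein to the outer mitochondrial membrane. Downstream, a mouse PGK promoter drives puromycin N-acetyltransferase for selection of transduced cells. The catalogue's Entrez Gene link to Adamts1 appears to be a mis-annotation, since the feature table identifies only cGAS and MAVS coding fragments. The construct comes from work on species-specific self-DNA detection by mammalian cGAS enzymes, and it allows inducible expression of N-terminally truncated cGAS held at a defined subcellular site.
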