Features (pLannotate 1.2.2; 19 found; start..end, strand, type, name):
    316..519     +  promoter       CMV promoter: human cytomegalovirus (CMV) immediate early promoter
    520..695     +  LTR            5' LTR (truncated): truncated long terminal repeat from Moloney murine sarcoma virus
    817..1091    +  misc_feature   MESV Ψ (fragment): packaging signal of murine embryonic stem cell virus
   1158..1574    +  CDS            gag (truncated): truncated Moloney murine leukemia virus (MMLV) gag gene lacking the start codon
   1614..1963    +  promoter       TRE3GV promoter: 3rd-generation Tet-responsive promoter that can be activated by binding of Tet-On® 3G, optimized for retroviral and lentiviral vectors
   1979..3067    +  CDS            CGAS (fragment): CGAS_HUMAN - Also known as C6orf150 From Homo sapiens (Human).
   3068..3181    +  CDS            MAVS (fragment): MAVS_HUMAN - Also known as IPS1, KIAA1271, VISA. Experimental evidence at protein level: Swiss-Prot protein existence level 1. Required for innate immune defense against viruses (PubMed:16125763, PubMed:16127453, PubMed:16153868, PubMed:16177806, PubMed:19631370, PubMed:20451243, PubMed:23087404, PubMed:20127681, PubMed:21170385). Acts downstream of DHX33, DDX58/RIG-I and IFIH1/MDA5, which detect intracellular dsRNA produced during viral replication, to coordinate pathways leading to the activation of NF-kappa-B, IRF3 and IRF7, and to the subsequent induction of antiviral cytokines such as IFN
   3215..3702    +  promoter       PGK promoter: mouse phosphoglycerate kinase 1 promoter
   3723..4322    +  CDS            PuroR: puromycin N-acetyltransferase; pac from Streptomyces alboniger; confers resistance to puromycin
   4389..4461    +  CDS            env (fragment): murine leukemia virus gPr80 envelope polyprotein precursor; env; proteolytically cleaved into gp70SU and p15TM subunits
   4503..4928    +  LTR            3' LTR (ΔU3): self-inactivating 3' long terminal repeat (LTR) from Moloney murine leukemia virus
   4997..5037    +  CDS            rop (fragment): Rop protein, which maintains plasmids at low copy number; rop
   5139..5177    +  misc_feature   bom (fragment): basis of mobility region from pBR322
   5194..5523    +  promoter       SV40 promoter: SV40 enhancer and early promoter
   5529..5630    +  misc_feature   bom (fragment): basis of mobility region from pBR322
   5816..6404    -  rep_origin     ori: high-copy-number ColE1/pMB1/pBR322/pUC origin of replication
   6575..7435    -  CDS            AmpR: β-lactamase; bla; confers resistance to ampicillin, carbenicillin, and related antibiotics
   7436..7540    -  promoter       AmpR promoter: bla
   7726..315     +  enhancer       CMV enhancer (across the origin): human cytomegalovirus immediate early enhancer
>Addgene plasmid #186881 | pTRE3G-human cGASdeltaN-OMM | addgene full sequence | sequence record 366160 | Addgene NGS Result
ATGGAGTTCCGCGTTACATAACTTACGGTAAATGGCCCGCCTGGCTGACCGCCCAACGACCCCCGCCCAT
TGACGTCAATAATGACGTATGTTCCCATAGTAACGCCAATAGGGACTTTCCATTGACGTCAATGGGTGGA
GTATTTACGGTAAACTGCCCACTTGGCAGTACATCAAGTGTATCATATGCCAAGTACGCCCCCTATTGAC
GTCAATGACGGTAAATGGCCCGCCTGGCATTATGCCCAGTACATGACCTTATGGGACTTTCCTACTTGGC
AGTACATCTACGTATTAGTCATCGCTATTACCATGGTGATGCGGTTTTGGCAGTACATCAATGGGCGTGG
ATAGCGGTTTGACTCACGGGGATTTCCAAGTCTCCACCCCATTGACGTCAATGGGAGTTTGTTTTGGCAC
CAAAATCAACGGGACTTTCCAAAATGTCGTAACAACTCCGCCCCATTGACGCAAATGGGCGGTAGGCGTG
TACGGTGGGAGGTCTATATAAGCAGAGCTCAATAAAAGAGCCCACAACCCCTCACTCGGCGCGCCAGTCT
TCCGATAGACTGCGTCGCCCGGGTACCCGTATTCCCAATAAAGCCTCTTGCTGTTTGCATCCGAATCGTG
GTCTCGCTGTTCCTTGGGAGGGTCTCCTCTGAGTGATTGACTACCCACGACGGGGGTCTTTCATTTGGGG
GCTCGTCCGGGATTTGGAGACCCCTGCCCAGGGACCACCGACCCACCACCGGGAGGTAAGCTGGCCAGCA
ACTTATCTGTGTCTGTCCGATTGTCTAGTGTCTATGTTTGATGTTATGCGCCTGCGTCTGTACTAGTTAG
CTAACTAGCTCTGTATCTGGCGGACCCGTGGTGGAACTGACGAGTTCTGAACACCCGGCCGCAACCCTGG
GAGACGTCCCAGGGACTTTGGGGGCCGTTTTTGTGGCCCGACCTGAGGAAGGGAGTCGATGTGGAATCCG
ACCCCGTCAGGATATGTGGTTCTGGTAGGAGACGAGAACCTAAAACAGTTCCCGCCTCCGTCTGAATTTT
TGCTTTCGGTTTGGAACCGAAGCCGCGCGTCTTGTCTGCTGCAGCGCTGCAGCATCGTTCTGTGTTGTCT
CTGTCTGACTGTGTTTCTGTATTTGTCTGAAAATTAGGGCCAGACTGTTACCACTCCCTTAAGTTTGACC
TTAGGTCACTGGAAAGATGTCGAGCGGATCGCTCACAACCAGTCGGTAGATGTCAAGAAGAGACGTTGGG
TTACCTTCTGCTCTGCAGAATGGCCAACCTTTAACGTCGGATGGCCGCGAGACGGCACCTTTAACCGAGA
CCTCATCACCCAGGTTAAGATCAAGGTCTTTTCACCTGGCCCGCATGGACACCCAGACCAGGTCCCCTAC
ATCGTGACCTGGGAAGCCTTGGCTTTTGACCCCCCTCCCTGGGTCAAGCCCTTTGTACACCCTAAGCCTC
CGCCTCCTCTTCCTCCATCCGCCCCGTCTCTCCCCCTTGAACCTCCTCGTTCGACCCCGCCTCGATCCTC
CCTTTATCCAGCCCTCACTCCTTCTCTAGGCGCCGGAATTGAAGATCTCGATGAGGCCCTTTCGTCTTCA
CTCGAGTTTACTCCCTATCAGTGATAGAGAACGTATGAAGAGTTTACTCCCTATCAGTGATAGAGAACGT
ATGCAGACTTTACTCCCTATCAGTGATAGAGAACGTATAAGGAGTTTACTCCCTATCAGTGATAGAGAAC
GTATGACCAGTTTACTCCCTATCAGTGATAGAGAACGTATCTACAGTTTACTCCCTATCAGTGATAGAGA
ACGTATATCCAGTTTACTCCCTATCAGTGATAGAGAACGTATGTCGAGGTAGGCGTGTACGGTGGGCGCC
TATAAAAGCAGAGCTCGTTTAGTGAACCGTCAGATCGCCTGGAGCAATTCCACAACACTTTTGTCTTATA
CTTGGATCCGCCACCATGCCTGGGGCCTCGAAGCTCCGGGCGGTTTTGGAGAAGTTGAAGCTCAGCCGCG
ATGATATCTCCACGGCGGCGGGGATGGTGAAAGGGGTTGTGGACCACCTGCTGCTCAGACTGAAGTGCGA
CTCCGCGTTCAGAGGCGTCGGGCTGCTGAACACCGGGAGCTACTATGAGCACGTGAAGATTTCTGCACCT
AATGAATTTGATGTCATGTTTAAACTGGAAGTCCCCAGAATTCAACTAGAAGAATATTCCAACACTCGTG
CATATTACTTTGTGAAATTTAAAAGAAATCCGAAAGAAAATCCTCTGAGTCAGTTTTTAGAAGGTGAAAT
ATTATCAGCTTCTAAGATGCTGTCAAAGTTTAGGAAAATCATTAAGGAAGAAATTAACGACATTAAAGAT
ACAGATGTCATCATGAAGAGGAAAAGAGGAGGGAGCCCTGCTGTAACACTTCTTATTAGTGAAAAAATAT
CTGTGGATATAACCCTGGCTTTGGAATCAAAAAGTAGCTGGCCTGCTAGCACCCAAGAAGGCCTGCGCAT
TCAAAACTGGCTTTCAGCAAAAGTTAGGAAGCAACTACGACTAAAGCCATTTTACCTTGTACCCAAGCAT
GCAAAGGAAGGAAATGGTTTCCAAGAAGAAACATGGCGGCTATCCTTCTCCCACATCGAAAAGGAAATTT
TGAACAATCATGGAAAATCTAAAACGTGCTGTGAAAACAAAGAAGAGAAATGTTGCAGGAAAGATTGTTT
AAAACTAATGAAATACCTTTTAGAACAGCTGAAAGAAAGGTTTAAAGACAAAAAACATCTGGATAAATTC
TCTTCTTATCATGTGAAAACTGCCTTCTTTCACGTATGTACCCAGAACCCTCAAGACAGTCAGTGGGACC
GCAAAGACCTGGGCCTCTGCTTTGATAACTGCGTGACATACTTTCTTCAGTGCCTCAGGACAGAAAAACT
TGAGAATTATTTTATTCCTGAATTCAATCTATTCTCTAGCAACTTAATTGACAAAAGAAGTAAAGAATTT
CTGACAAAGCAAATTGAATATGAAAGAAACAATGAGTTTCCAGTTTTTGATGAATTTGAGAGGGAGGTGC
CATGCCACAGGCCCTCACCTGGGGCTCTGTGGCTCCAGGTGGCTGTGACAGGGGTGCTGGTAGTCACACT
CCTGGTGGTGCTGTACCGGCGGCGTCTGCACTAGGCGGCCGCGCCGGCGGGCCCGAATTCTACCGGGTAG
GGGAGGCGCTTTTCCCAAGGCAGTCTGGAGCATGCGCTTTAGCAGCCCCGCTGGGCACTTGGCGCTACAC
AAGTGGCCTCTGGCCTCGCACACATTCCACATCCACCGGTAGGCGCCAACCGGCTCCGTTCTTTGGTGGC
CCCTTCGCGCCACCTTCTACTCCTCCCCTAGTCAGGAAGTTCCCCCCCGCCCCGCAGCTCGCGTCGTGCA
GGACGTGACAAATGGAAGTAGCACGTCTCACTAGTCTCGTGCAGATGGACAGCACCGCTGAGCAATGGAA
GCGGGTAGGCCTTTGGGGCAGCGGCCAATAGCAGCTTTGCTCCTTCGCTTTCTGGGCTCAGAGGCTGGGA
AGGGGTGGGTCCGGGGGCGGGCTCAGGGGCGGGGCGGGCGCCCGAAGGTCCTCCGGAGGCCCGGCATTCT
GCACGCTTCAAAAGCGCACGTCTGCCGCGCTGTTCTCCTCTTCCTCATCTCCGGGCCTTTCGACCTGCAG
CCCAAGCTTACCATGACCGAGTACAAGCCCACGGTGCGCCTCGCCACCCGCGACGACGTCCCCAGGGCCG
TACGCACCCTCGCCGCCGCGTTCGCCGACTACCCCGCCACGCGCCACACCGTCGATCCGGACCGCCACAT
CGAGCGGGTCACCGAGCTGCAAGAACTCTTCCTCACGCGCGTCGGGCTCGACATCGGCAAGGTGTGGGTC
GCGGACGACGGCGCCGCGGTGGCGGTCTGGACCACGCCGGAGAGCGTCGAAGCGGGGGCGGTGTTCGCCG
AGATCGGCCCGCGCATGGCCGAGTTGAGCGGTTCCCGGCTGGCCGCGCAGCAACAGATGGAAGGCCTCCT
GGCGCCGCACCGGCCCAAGGAGCCCGCGTGGTTCCTGGCCACCGTCGGCGTCTCGCCCGACCACCAGGGC
AAGGGTCTGGGCAGCGCCGTCGTGCTCCCCGGAGTGGAGGCGGCCGAGCGCGCCGGGGTGCCCGCCTTCC
TGGAGACCTCCGCGCCCCGCAACCTCCCCTTCTACGAGCGGCTCGGCTTCACCGTCACCGCCGACGTCGA
GGTGCCCGAAGGACCGCGCACCTGGTGCATGACCCGCAAGCCCGGTGCCTGACGCCCGCCCCACGACCCG
CAGCGCCCGACCGAAAGGAGCGCACGACCCCATGCATCGGCGTCTCGAGATATCAGTGGTCCAGGCTCTA
GTTTTGACTCAACAATATCACCAGCTGAAGCCTATAGAGTACGAGCCATAGATAAAATAAAAGATTTTAT
TTAGTCTCCAGAAAAAGGGGGGAATGAAAGACCCCACCTGTAGGTTTGGCAAGCTAGCTTAAGTAACGCC
ATTTTGCAAGGCATGGAAAAATACATAACTGAGAATAGAGAAGTTCAGATCAAGGTCAGGAACAGATGGA
ACAGGGTCGACCCTAGAGAACCATCAGATGTTTCCAGGGTGCCCCAAGGACCTGAAATGACCCTGTGCCT
TATTTGAACTAACCAATCAGTTCGCTTCTCGCTTCTGTTCGCGCGCTTCTGCTCCCCGAGCTCAATAAAA
GAGCCCACAACCCCTCACTCGGGGCGCCAGTCCTCCGATTGACTGAGTCGCCCGGGTACCCGTGTATCCA
ATAAACCCTCTTGCAGTTGCATCCGACTTGTGGTCTCGCTGTTCCTTGGGAGGGTCTCCTCTGAGTGATT
GACTACCCGTCAGCGGGGGTCTTTCATTTGGGGGCTCGTCCGGGATCGGGAGACCCCTGCCCAGGGACCA
CCGACCCACCACCGGGAGGTAAGCTGGCTGCCTCGCGCGTTTCGGTGATGACGGTGAAAACCTCTGACAC
ATGCAGCTCCCGGAGACGGTCACAGCTTGTCTGTAAGCGGATGCCGGGAGCAGACAAGCCCGTCAGGGCG
CGTCAGCGGGTGTTGGCGGGTGTCGGGGCGCAGCCATGACCCAGTCACGTAGCGATAGCGGAGTGTAGAT
CCGGCTGTGGAATGTGTGTCAGTTAGGGTGTGGAAAGTCCCCAGGCTCCCCAGCAGGCAGAAGTATGCAA
AGCATGCATCTCAATTAGTCAGCAACCAGGTGTGGAAAGTCCCCAGGCTCCCCAGCAGGCAGAAGTATGC
AAAGCATGCATCTCAATTAGTCAGCAACCATAGTCCCGCCCCTAACTCCGCCCATCCCGCCCCTAACTCC
GCCCAGTTCCGCCCATTCTCCGCCCCATGGCTGACTAATTTTTTTTATTTATGCAGAGGCCGAGGCCGCC
TCGGCCTCTGAGCTATTCCAGAAGTAGTGAGGAGGCTTTTTTGGAGGCCTAGGCTTTTGCAAAAAGCTTA
CTGGCTTAACTATGCGGCATCAGAGCAGATTGTACTGAGAGTGCACCATATGCGGTGTGAAATACCGCAC
AGATGCGTAAGGAGAAAATACCGCATCAGGCGCTCTTCCGCTTCCTCGCTCACTGACTCGCTGCGCTCGG
TCGTTCGGCTGCGGCGAGCGGTATCAGCTCACTCAAAGGCGGTAATACGGTTATCCACAGAATCAGGGGA
TAACGCAGGAAAGAACATGTGAGCAAAAGGCCAGCAAAAGGCCAGGAACCGTAAAAAGGCCGCGTTGCTG
GCGTTTTTCCATAGGCTCCGCCCCCCTGACGAGCATCACAAAAATCGACGCTCAAGTCAGAGGTGGCGAA
ACCCGACAGGACTATAAAGATACCAGGCGTTTCCCCCTGGAAGCTCCCTCGTGCGCTCTCCTGTTCCGAC
CCTGCCGCTTACCGGATACCTGTCCGCCTTTCTCCCTTCGGGAAGCGTGGCGCTTTCTCATAGCTCACGC
TGTAGGTATCTCAGTTCGGTGTAGGTCGTTCGCTCCAAGCTGGGCTGTGTGCACGAACCCCCCGTTCAGC
CCGACCGCTGCGCCTTATCCGGTAACTATCGTCTTGAGTCCAACCCGGTAAGACACGACTTATCGCCACT
GGCAGCAGCCACTGGTAACAGGATTAGCAGAGCGAGGTATGTAGGCGGTGCTACAGAGTTCTTGAAGTGG
TGGCCTAACTACGGCTACACTAGAAGGACAGTATTTGGTATCTGCGCTCTGCTGAAGCCAGTTACCTTCG
GAAAAAGAGTTGGTAGCTCTTGATCCGGCAAACAAACCACCGCTGGTAGCGGTGGTTTTTTTGTTTGCAA
GCAGCAGATTACGCGCAGAAAAAAAGGATCTCAAGAAGATCCTTTGATCTTTTCTACGGGGTCTGACGCT
CAGTGGAACGAAAACTCACGTTAAGGGATTTTGGTCATGAGATTATCAAAAAGGATCTTCACCTAGATCC
TTTTAAATTAAAAATGAAGTTTTAAATCAATCTAAAGTATATATGAGTAAACTTGGTCTGACAGTTACCA
ATGCTTAATCAGTGAGGCACCTATCTCAGCGATCTGTCTATTTCGTTCATCCATAGTTGCCTGACTCCCC
GTCGTGTAGATAACTACGATACGGGAGGGCTTACCATCTGGCCCCAGTGCTGCAATGATACCGCGAGACC
CACGCTCACCGGCTCCAGATTTATCAGCAATAAACCAGCCAGCCGGAAGGGCCGAGCGCAGAAGTGGTCC
TGCAACTTTATCCGCCTCCATCCAGTCTATTAATTGTTGCCGGGAAGCTAGAGTAAGTAGTTCGCCAGTT
AATAGTTTGCGCAACGTTGTTGCCATTGCTGCAGGCATCGTGGTGTCACGCTCGTCGTTTGGTATGGCTT
CATTCAGCTCCGGTTCCCAACGATCAAGGCGAGTTACATGATCCCCCATGTTGTGCAAAAAAGCGGTTAG
CTCCTTCGGTCCTCCGATCGTTGTCAGAAGTAAGTTGGCCGCAGTGTTATCACTCATGGTTATGGCAGCA
CTGCATAATTCTCTTACTGTCATGCCATCCGTAAGATGCTTTTCTGTGACTGGTGAGTACTCAACCAAGT
CATTCTGAGAATAGTGTATGCGGCGACCGAGTTGCTCTTGCCCGGCGTCAACACGGGATAATACCGCGCC
ACATAGCAGAACTTTAAAAGTGCTCATCATTGGAAAACGTTCTTCGGGGCGAAAACTCTCAAGGATCTTA
CCGCTGTTGAGATCCAGTTCGATGTAACCCACTCGTGCACCCAACTGATCTTCAGCATCTTTTACTTTCA
CCAGCGTTTCTGGGTGAGCAAAAACAGGAAGGCAAAATGCCGCAAAAAAGGGAATAAGGGCGACACGGAA
ATGTTGAATACTCATACTCTTCCTTTTTCAATATTATTGAAGCATTTATCAGGGTTATTGTCTCATGAGC
GGATACATATTTGAATGTATTTAGAAAAATAAACAAATAGGGGTTCCGCGCACATTTCCCCGAAAAGTGC
CACCTGACGTCTAAGAAACCATTATTATCATGACATTAACCTATAAAAATAGGCGTATCACGAGGCCCTT
TCGTCTTCAAGAATTAGCTTGGCCATTGCATACGTTGTATCCATATCATAATATGTACATTTATATTGGC
TCATGTCCAACATTACCGCCATGTTGACATTGATTATTGACTAGTTATTAATAGTAATCAATTACGGGGT
CATTAGTTCATAGCCCATAT
